Addgene plasmid #195244: pET30a- phage MazG-like/Atd1
Purpose: Expersses phage MazG-like/Atd1
Depositing lab: Douglas Feldman. Depositing organization: University of Southern California. Publication: Bacteriophage antidefense genes that neutralize TIR and STING immune responses. Ho P, Chen Y, Biswas S, Canfield E, Abdolvahabi A, Feldman DE. Cell Rep. 2023 Mar 22;42(4):112305. doi: 10.1016/j.celrep.2023.112305. PubMed 36952342.
Backbone
  Vector backbone: pET30a
  Backbone manufacturer: Clontech
  Backbone size w/o insert (bp): 5400
  Total vector size (bp): 5669
  Vector type: Bacterial Expression
Growth in bacteria
  Bacterial resistance: Kanamycin, 50 μg/mL
  Growth temperature: 37°C
  Growth strain: DH5alpha
  Copy number: Unknown
Gene/Insert
  Gene/Insert name: phage MazG
  Insert size (bp): 276
  Mutation: Catalytic site mutant
  Promoter: T7
  Tag / fusion protein: Flag (N terminal on insert); TwinStrep (N terminal on insert)
  Cloning method: Gibson Cloning
  Sequencing primers: 5′ T7; 3′ T7-terminator
Terms and licenses: Academic/Nonprofit Terms; Industry Terms: Not Available to Industry
How to cite: pET30a- phage MazG-like/Atd1 was a gift from Douglas Feldman (Addgene plasmid # 195244 ; http://n2t.net/addgene:195244 ; RRID:Addgene_195244)
