[The description below was written by a language model from this plasmid's Addgene catalogue record and pLannotate feature annotations shown in this document.]
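Description:
pET30a- phage MazG-like/Atd1 is a bacterial expression plasmid built on the pET30a backbone for producing a bacteriophage MazG-like protein, also called Atd1, in E. coli. The catalogue lists the insert as a 276 bp phage MazG coding sequence carrying a catalytic site mutation, although the specific substitution is not stated, and the stated purpose does not mention the mutation. The insert was introduced by Gibson cloning and carries N-terminal Flag and TwinStrep tags, which allow immunodetection and Strep-Tactin affinity purification.

Expression follows the standard pET arrangement. A T7 promoter is followed by a lac operator and the strong phage T7 gene 10 ribosome binding site, and a T7 terminator closes the transcription unit. The plasmid also carries lacI under its own promoter, so transcription is repressed until IPTG is added in a host that supplies T7 RNA polymerase. The feature table detects a FLAG-type fragment just downstream of the RBS, consistent with the N-terminal tag. The MazG open reading frame and the TwinStrep tag are not annotated by name and presumably lie in the unannotated interval before the terminator. Selection is by kanamycin through the aph(3')-Ia gene. Replication relies on a ColE1/pBR322-type origin accompanied by bom and rop, and an f1 origin is also present. The short TcR and SET1 fragment hits look like backbone-remnant or homology matches rather than functional elements.

The sequenced record is 5,506 nt, somewhat shorter than the 5,669 bp catalogue total. The associated publication concerns phage antidefense genes that neutralize TIR and STING immune responses, which suggests the plasmid is used for recombinant production of this Atd1 variant for biochemical study.
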