Features (pLannotate 1.2.2; 18 found; start..end, strand, type, name):
     47..338     -  CDS            TcR (fragment): tetracycline efflux protein; tet; confers resistance to tetracycline
    353..374     -  protein_bind   CAP binding site: CAP binding activates transcription in the presence of cAMP. E. coli catabolite activator protein
    387..1469    -  CDS            lacI: lac repressor; lacI; The lac repressor binds to the lac operator to inhibit transcription in E. coli. This inhibition can be relieved by adding lactose or isopropyl-β-D-thiogalactopyranoside (IPTG).
   1470..1547    -  promoter       lacI promoter: lacI
   1555..1834    -  CDS            TcR (fragment): tetracycline efflux protein; tet; confers resistance to tetracycline
   1860..1878    +  promoter       T7 promoter: promoter for bacteriophage T7 RNA polymerase
   1879..1903    +  protein_bind   lac operator: The lac repressor binds to the lac operator to inhibit transcription in E. coli. This inhibition can be relieved by adding lactose or isopropyl-β-D-thiogalactopyranoside (IPTG). lac repressor encoded by lacI
   1918..1940    +  RBS            RBS: efficient ribosome binding site from bacteriophage T7 gene 10 (Olins and Rangwala, 1989)
   1949..1973    +  CDS            3xFLAG (fragment): three tandem FLAG® epitope tags
   2253..2302    +  CDS            SET1 (fragment): solubility-enhancement tag derived from T7 phage gene 10B
   2310..2357    +  terminator     T7 terminator: transcription terminator for bacteriophage T7 RNA polymerase
   2394..2822    +  rep_origin     f1 ori (sequence partly withheld): f1 bacteriophage origin of replication; arrow indicates direction of (+) strand synthesis
   2875..2932    +  promoter       AmpR promoter (fragment): bla
   2941..3756    -  CDS            KanR: aminoglycoside phosphotransferase; aph(3')-Ia; confers resistance to kanamycin in bacteria or G418 (Geneticin®) in eukaryotes
   3878..4466    +  rep_origin     ori: high-copy-number ColE1/pMB1/pBR322/pUC origin of replication
   4652..4791    -  misc_feature   bom: basis of mobility region from pBR322
   4893..5084    -  CDS            rop: Rop protein, which maintains plasmids at low copy number; rop
   5101..5481    +  CDS            YPB1_ECOLX: Protein predicted: Swiss-Prot protein existence level 4. From Escherichia coli.
>Addgene plasmid #195244 | pET30a- phage MazG-like/Atd1 | addgene full sequence | sequence record 393185 | Addgene NGS Result
CTAGCCGGGTCCTCAACGACAGGAGCACGATCATGCGCACCCGTGGGGCCGCCATGCCGGCGATAATGGC
CTGCTTCTCGCCGAAACGTTTGGTGGCGGGACCAGTGACGAAGGCTTGAGCGAGGGCGTGCAAGATTCCG
AATACCGCAAGCGACAGGCCGATCATCGTCGCGCTCCAGCGAAAGCGGTCCTCGCCGAAAATGACCCAGA
GCGCTGCCGGCACCTGTCCTACGAGTTGCATGATAAAGAAGACAGTCATAAGTGCGGCGACGATAGTCAT
GCCCCGCGCCCACCGGAAGGAGCTGACTGGGTTGAAGGCTCTCAAGGGCATCGGTCGAGATCCCGGTGCC
TAATGAGTGAGCTAACTTACATTAATTGCGTTGCGCTCACTGCCCGCTTTCCAGTCGGGAAACCTGTCGT
GCCAGCTGCATTAATGAATCGGCCAACGCGCGGGGAGAGGCGGTTTGCGTATTGGGCGCCAGGGTGGTTT
TTCTTTTCACCAGTGAGACGGGCAACAGCTGATTGCCCTTCACCGCCTGGCCCTGAGAGAGTTGCAGCAA
GCGGTCCACGCTGGTTTGCCCCAGCAGGCGAAAATCCTGTTTGATGGTGGTTAACGGCGGGATATAACAT
GAGCTGTCTTCGGTATCGTCGTATCCCACTACCGAGATGTCCGCACCAACGCGCAGCCCGGACTCGGTAA
TGGCGCGCATTGCGCCCAGCGCCATCTGATCGTTGGCAACCAGCATCGCAGTGGGAACGATGCCCTCATT
CAGCATTTGCATGGTTTGTTGAAAACCGGACATGGCACTCCAGTCGCCTTCCCGTTCCGCTATCGGCTGA
ATTTGATTGCGAGTGAGATATTTATGCCAGCCAGCCAGACGCAGACGCGCCGAGACAGAACTTAATGGGC
CCGCTAACAGCGCGATTTGCTGGTGACCCAATGCGACCAGATGCTCCACGCCCAGTCGCGTACCGTCTTC
ATGGGAGAAAATAATACTGTTGATGGGTGTCTGGTCAGAGACATCAAGAAATAACGCCGGAACATTAGTG
CAGGCAGCTTCCACAGCAATGGCATCCTGGTCATCCAGCGGATAGTTAATGATCAGCCCACTGACGCGTT
GCGCGAGAAGATTGTGCACCGCCGCTTTACAGGCTTCGACGCCGCTTCGTTCTACCATCGACACCACCAC
GCTGGCACCCAGTTGATCGGCGCGAGATTTAATCGCCGCGACAATTTGCGACGGCGCGTGCAGGGCCAGA
CTGGAGGTGGCAACGCCAATCAGCAACGACTGTTTGCCCGCCAGTTGTTGTGCCACGCGGTTGGGAATGT
AATTCAGCTCCGCCATCGCCGCTTCCACTTTTTCCCGCGTTTTCGCAGAAACGTGGCTGGCCTGGTTCAC
CACGCGGGAAACGGTCTGATAAGAGACACCGGCATACTCTGCGACATCGTATAACGTTACTGGTTTCACA
TTCACCACCCTGAATTGACTCTCTTCCGGGCGCTATCATGCCATACCGCGAAAGGTTTTGCGCCATTCGA
TGGTGTCCGGGATCTCGACGCTCTCCCTTATGCGACTCCTGCATTAGGAAGCAGCCCAGTAGTAGGTTGA
GGCCGTTGAGCACCGCCGCCGCAAGGAATGGTGCATGCAAGGAGATGGCGCCCAACAGTCCCCCGGCCAC
GGGGCCTGCCACCATACCCACGCCGAAACAAGCGCTCATGAGCCCGAAGTGGCGAGCCCGATCTTCCCCA
TCGGTGATGTCGGCGATATAGGCGCCAGCAACCGCACCTGTGGCGCCGGTGATGCCGGCCACGATGCGTC
CGGCGTAGAGGATCGAGATCGATCTCGATCCCGCGAAATTAATACGACTCACTATAGGGGAATTGTGAGC
GGATAACAATTCCCCTCTAGAAATAATTTTGTTTAACTTTAAGAAGGAGATATACAATGGACTACAAAGA
CGATGACGATAAAGAGGACAAGCCGGGGTATCACTTGGATAAAATCAAAAAGCGCCGTTTTGGTAGTTTA
GGTAAGATCCAGGAGGAGGTAGAAGAGTTGGTCGATGCGCACCGTCAAGGATCGCATGTCATGATTCTGG
TGGAGATGTCGGACCTGTATGGAGCTATGCAAGGATTTCTTGAGGAGAACTATCCAGGCTTTAAAATGGA
GGATCTTAAGAAATTTTCGGGCATCACACAGCGTGCCTTTAAAAACGGTTACCGTTAGCACCACCACCAC
CACTGAGATCCGGCTGCTAACAAAGCCCGAAAGGAAGCTGAGTTGGCTGCTGCCACCGCTGAGCAATAAC
TAGCATAACCCCTTGGGGCCTCTAAACGGGTCTTGAGGGGTTTTTTGCTGAAAGGAGGAACTATATCCGG
ATTGGCGAATGGG
[124 nt withheld, positions 2394-2517]
C
[91 nt withheld, positions 2519-2609]
A
[49 nt withheld, positions 2611-2659]
CCTTTGACGTTGGAGTCCACGTTCTTT
[37 nt withheld, positions 2687-2723]
ACCCTATCTCGGTCTATTCTTTTGATTTATAAGGGATTTTGCCGATTTCGGCCTATTGGTTAAAAAATGA
GCTGATTTAACAAAAATTTAACGCGAATTTTAACAAAATATTAACGCTTACAATTTAGGTGGCACTTTTC
GGGGAAATGTGCGCGGAACCCCTATTTGTTTATTTTTCTAAATACATTCAAATATGTATCCGCTCATGAA
TTAATTCTTAGAAAAACTCATCGAGCATCAAATGAAACTGCAATTTATTCATATCAGGATTATCAATACC
ATATTTTTGAAAAAGCCGTTTCTGTAATGAAGGAGAAAACTCACCGAGGCAGTTCCATAGGATGGCAAGA
TCCTGGTATCGGTCTGCGATTCCGACTCGTCCAACATCAATACAACCTATTAATTTCCCCTCGTCAAAAA
TAAGGTTATCAAGTGAGAAATCACCATGAGTGACGACTGAATCCGGTGAGAATGGCAAAAGTTTATGCAT
TTCTTTCCAGACTTGTTCAACAGGCCAGCCATTACGCTCGTCATCAAAATCACTCGCATCAACCAAACCG
TTATTCATTCGTGATTGCGCCTGAGCGAGACGAAATACGCGATCGCTGTTAAAAGGACAATTACAAACAG
GAATCGAATGCAACCGGCGCAGGAACACTGCCAGCGCATCAACAATATTTTCACCTGAATCAGGATATTC
TTCTAATACCTGGAATGCTGTTTTCCCGGGGATCGCAGTGGTGAGTAACCATGCATCATCAGGAGTACGG
ATAAAATGCTTGATGGTCGGAAGAGGCATAAATTCCGTCAGCCAGTTTAGTCTGACCATCTCATCTGTAA
CATCATTGGCAACGCTACCTTTGCCATGTTTCAGAAACAACTCTGGCGCATCGGGCTTCCCATACAATCG
ATAGATTGTCGCACCTGATTGCCCGACATTATCGCGAGCCCATTTATACCCATATAAATCAGCATCCATG
TTGGAATTTAATCGCGGCCTAGAGCAAGACGTTTCCCGTTGAATATGGCTCATAACACCCCTTGTATTAC
TGTTTATGTAAGCAGACAGTTTTATTGTTCATGACCAAAATCCCTTAACGTGAGTTTTCGTTCCACTGAG
CGTCAGACCCCGTAGAAAAGATCAAAGGATCTTCTTGAGATCCTTTTTTTCTGCGCGTAATCTGCTGCTT
GCAAACAAAAAAACCACCGCTACCAGCGGTGGTTTGTTTGCCGGATCAAGAGCTACCAACTCTTTTTCCG
AAGGTAACTGGCTTCAGCAGAGCGCAGATACCAAATACTGTCCTTCTAGTGTAGCCGTAGTTAGGCCACC
ACTTCAAGAACTCTGTAGCACCGCCTACATACCTCGCTCTGCTAATCCTGTTACCAGTGGCTGCTGCCAG
TGGCGATAAGTCGTGTCTTACCGGGTTGGACTCAAGACGATAGTTACCGGATAAGGCGCAGCGGTCGGGC
TGAACGGGGGGTTCGTGCACACAGCCCAGCTTGGAGCGAACGACCTACACCGAACTGAGATACCTACAGC
GTGAGCTATGAGAAAGCGCCACGCTTCCCGAAGGGAGAAAGGCGGACAGGTATCCGGTAAGCGGCAGGGT
CGGAACAGGAGAGCGCACGAGGGAGCTTCCAGGGGGAAACGCCTGGTATCTTTATAGTCCTGTCGGGTTT
CGCCACCTCTGACTTGAGCGTCGATTTTTGTGATGCTCGTCAGGGGGGCGGAGCCTATGGAAAAACGCCA
GCAACGCGGCCTTTTTACGGTTCCTGGCCTTTTGCTGGCCTTTTGCTCACATGTTCTTTCCTGCGTTATC
CCCTGATTCTGTGGATAACCGTATTACCGCCTTTGAGTGAGCTGATACCGCTCGCCGCAGCCGAACGACC
GAGCGCAGCGAGTCAGTGAGCGAGGAAGCGGAAGAGCGCCTGATGCGGTATTTTCTCCTTACGCATCTGT
GCGGTATTTCACACCGCAATGGTGCACTCTCAGTACAATCTGCTCTGATGCCGCATAGTTAAGCCAGTAT
ACACTCCGCTATCGCTACGTGACTGGGTCATGGCTGCGCCCCGACACCCGCCAACACCCGCTGACGCGCC
CTGACGGGCTTGTCTGCTCCCGGCATCCGCTTACAGACAAGCTGTGACCGTCTCCGGGAGCTGCATGTGT
CAGAGGTTTTCACCGTCATCACCGAAACGCGCGAGGCAGCTGCGGTAAAGCTCATCAGCGTGGTCGTGAA
GCGATTCACAGATGTCTGCCTGTTCATCCGCGTCCAGCTCGTTGAGTTTCTCCAGAAGCGTTAATGTCTG
GCTTCTGATAAAGCGGGCCATGTTAAGGGCGGTTTTTTCCTGTTTGGTCACTGATGCCTCCGTGTAAGGG
GGATTTCTGTTCATGGGGGTAATGATACCGATGAAACGAGAGAGGATGCTCACGATACGGGTTACTGATG
ATGAACATGCCCGGTTACTGGAACGTTGTGAGGGTAAACAACTGGCGGTATGGATGCGGCGGGACCAGAG
AAAAATCACTCAGGGTCAATGCCAGCGCTTCGTTAATACAGATGTAGGTGTTCCACAGGGTAGCCAGCAG
CATCCTGCGATGCAGATCCGGAACATAATGGTGCAGGGCGCTGACTTCCGCGTTTCCAGACTTTACGAAA
CACGGAAACCGAAGACCATTCATGTTGTTGCTCAGGTCGCAGACGTTTTGCAGCAGCAGTCGCTTCACGT
TCGCTCGCGTATCGGTGATTCATTCTGCTAACCAGTAAGGCAACCCCGCCAGC
